>Addgene plasmid #156983 | pD649-HAsp-NOTCH1(Trunc2)-Fc(DAPA)-AviTag-6xHis | depositor full sequence | sequence record 303075 | Full Sequence
TTTCAATATTATTGAAGCATTTATCAGGGTTATTGTCTCATGAGCGGATACATATTTGAATGTATTTAGA
AAAATAAACAAATAGGGGTCAGTGTTACAACCAATTAACCAATTCTGAACATTATCGCGAGCCCATTTAT
ACCTGAATATGGCTCATAACACCCCTTGCTCATGACCAAAATCCCTTAACGTGAGTTACGCGCGCGTCGT
TCCACTGAGCGTCAGACCCCGTAGAAAAGATCAAAGGATCTTCTTGAGATCCTTTTTTTCTGCGCGTAAT
CTGCTGCTTGCAAACAAAAAAACCACCGCTACCAGCGGTGGTTTGTTTGCCGGATCAAGAGCTACCAACT
CTTTTTCCGAAGGTAACTGGCTTCAGCAGAGCGCAGATACCAAATACTGTTCTTCTAGTGTAGCCGTAGT
TAGCCCACCACTTCAAGAACTCTGTAGCACCGCCTACATACCTCGCTCTGCTAATCCTGTTACCAGTGGC
TGCTGCCAGTGGCGATAAGTCGTGTCTTACCGGGTTGGACTCAAGACGATAGTTACCGGATAAGGCGCAG
CGGTCGGGCTGAACGGGGGGTTCGTGCACACAGCCCAGCTTGGAGCGAACGACCTACACCGAACTGAGAT
ACCTACAGCGTGAGCTATGAGAAAGCGCCACGCTTCCCGAAGGGAGAAAGGCGGACAGGTATCCGGTAAG
CGGCAGGGTCGGAACAGGAGAGCGCACGAGGGAGCTTCCAGGGGGAAACGCCTGGTATCTTTATAGTCCT
GTCGGGTTTCGCCACCTCTGACTTGAGCGTCGATTTTTGTGATGCTCGTCAGGGGGGCGGAGCCTATGGA
AAAACGCCAGCAACGCGGCCTTTTTACGGTTCCTGGCCTTTTGCTGGCCTTTTGCTCACATGTTCTTTCC
TGCGTTATCCCCTGATTCTGTGGATAACCGTATTACCGCCTTTGAGTGAGCTGATACCGCTCGCCGCAGC
CGAACGACCGAGCGCAGCGAGTCAGTGAGCGAGGAAGCGGAAGGCGAGAGTAGGGAACTGCCAGGCATCA
AACTAAGCAGAAGGCCCCTGACGGATGGCCTTTTTGCGTTTCTACAAACTCTTTCTGTGTTGTAAAACGA
CGGCCAGTCTTAAGCTCGGGCCCCCTGGGCGGTTCTGATAACGAGTAATCGTTAATCCGCAAATAACGTA
AAAACCCGCTTCGGCGGGTTTTTTTATGGGGGGAGTTTAGGGAAAGAGCATTTGTCAGAATATTTAAGGG
CGCCTGTCACTTTGCTTGATATATGAGAATTATTTAACCTTATAAATGAGAAAAAAGCAACGCACTTTAA
ATAAGATACGTTGCTTTTTCGATTGATGAACACCTATAATTAAACTATTCATCTATTATTTATGATTTTT
TGTATATACAATATTTCTAGTTTGTTAAAGAGAATTAAGAAAATAAATCTCGAAAATAATAAAGGGAAAA
TCAGTTTTTGATATCAAAATTATACATGTCAACGATAATACAAAATATAATACAAACTATAAGATGTTAT
CAGTATTTATTATCATTTAGAATAAATTTTGTGTCGCCCTTAATTGTGAGCGGATAACAATTACGAGCTT
CATGCACAGTGGCGTTGACTCAATATTGGCCATTAGCCATATTATTCATTGGTTATATAGCATAAATCAA
TATTGGCTATTGGCCATTGCATACGTTGTATCTATATCATAATATGTACATTTATATTGGCTCATGTCCA
ATATGACCGCCATGTTGGCATTGATTATTGACTAGTTATTAATAGTAATCAATTACGGGGTCATTAGTTC
ATAGCCCATATATGGAGTTCCGCGTTACATAACTTACGGTAAATGGCCCGCCTGGCTGACCGCCCAACGA
CCCCCGCCCATTGACGTCAATAATGACGTATGTTCCCATAGTAACGCCAATAGGGACTTTCCATTGACGT
CAATGGGTGGAGTATTTACGGTAAACTGCCCACTTGGCAGTACATCAAGTGTATCATATGCCAAGTACGC
CCCCTATTGACGTCAATGACGGTAAATGGCCCGCCTGGCATTATGCCCAGTACATGACCTTATGGGACTT
TCCTACTTGGCAGTACATCTACGTATTAGTCATCGCTATTACCATGGTGATGCGGTTTTGGCAGTACATC
AATGGGCGTGGATAGCGGTTTGACTCACGGGGATTTCCAAGTCTCCACCCCATTGACGTCAATGGGAGTT
TGTTTTGGCACCAAAATCAACGGGACTTTCCAAAATGTCGTAACAACTCCGCCCCATTGACGCAAATGGG
CGGTAGGCGTGTACGGTGGGAGGTCTATATAAGCAGAGCTCGTTTAGTGAACCGTCAGATCGCCTGGAGA
CGCCATCCACGCTGTTTTGACCTCCATAGAAGACACCGGGACCGATCCAGCCTCCGCGGCCGGGAACGGT
GCATTGGAACGCGGATTCCCCGTGCCAAGAGTGACGTAAGTACCGCCTATAGAGTCTATAGGCCCACCCC
CTTGGCTTCGTTAGAACGCGGCTACAATTAATACATAACCTTATGTATCATACACATACGATTTAGGTGA
CACTATAGAATAACATCCACTTTGCCTTTCTCTCCACAGGTGTCCACTCCCAGGTCCAACTGCACCTCGG
TTCTATCGAAAACGCGCCTGCTAGCGCCACCATGAAGACCATCATTGCCCTGAGCTACATCTTCTGCCTG
GTGTTCGCTGCGGCCGCCGCAAGAGGACCTAGATGTTCTCAACCTGGCGAGACATGCCTGAACGGCGGAA
AGTGTGAAGCCGCCAATGGAACCGAAGCCTGTGTGTGTGGCGGAGCCTTTGTGGGCCCTAGATGTCAAGA
CCCCAATCCTTGTCTGAGCACCCCTTGCAAGAATGCCGGCACCTGTCACGTGGTGGATAGAAGAGGCGTG
GCCGATTACGCCTGTAGCTGTGCCCTTGGCTTTAGCGGCCCTCTGTGTCTGACACCTCTGGACAACGCCT
GCCTGACAAACCCCTGTAGAAACGGCGGCACATGCGATCTGCTGACCCTGACCGAGTACAAGTGCAGATG
TCCTCCTGGATGGTCCGGCAAGAGCTGTCAGCAAGCCGATCCTTGTGCCAGCAATCCTTGCGCCAATGGC
GGCCAGTGTCTGCCTTTTGAGGCCAGCTACATCTGCCACTGTCCTCCAAGCTTTCACGGCCCTACCTGCA
GACAGGATGTGAACGAGTGTGGCCAGAAACCTGGCCTGTGTAGACATGGCGGAACCTGCCACAACGAAGT
GGGCAGCTACAGATGCGTGTGCAGAGCCACTCACACCGGACCTAATTGCGAGAGGCCTTACGTGCCATGC
AGCCCATCACCTTGTCAGAACGGCGGGACTTGTAGACCTACCGGCGACGTGACACACGAGTGTGCTTGTC
TGCCTGGCTTCACCGGCCAGAACTGCGAGGAAAACATCGACGACTGCCCCGGCAACAACTGCAAAAATGG
CGGAGCATGTGTGGACGGCGTGAACACCTACAACTGTAGATGCCCTCCAGAGTGGACAGGCCAGTACTGC
ACAGAGGATGTGGATGAGTGCCAGCTGATGCCCAATGCCTGCCAGAATGGCGGCACTTGCCATAATACCC
ACGGCGGCTACAACTGCGTGTGTGTGAATGGATGGACCGGCGAGGACTGCTCCGAGAACATCGATGATTG
TGCCTCCGCCGCCTGTTTCCACGGCGCCACATGTCATGATAGAGTGGCCAGCTTCTACTGCGAGTGCCCT
CACGGAAGAACAGGCCTGCTGTGTCACCTGAACGACGCCTGCATCAGCAATCCCTGCAACGAGGGCAGCA
ACTGCGACACCAATCCTGTGAACGGCAAGGCCATCTGTACATGCCCTAGCGGCTATACAGGACCTGCCTG
TAGTCAGGACGTGGACGAATGTTCTCTGGGCGCCAATCCATGCGAGCACGCCGGCAAATGTATCAACACC
CTGGGCAGCTTCGAGTGCCAGTGCCTGCAAGGATATACAGGCCCCAGATGCGAGATCGATGTGAATGAAT
GCGTCAGCAACCCTTGCCAGAACGATGCCACCTGTCTGGACCAGATCGGCGAGTTCCAGTGCATCTGTAT
GCCTGGCTATGAGGGCGTGCACTGCGAAGTGAATACCGACGAATGCGCCAGCTCTCCCTGCCTGCACAAT
GGCAGATGCCTGGACAAGATCAATGAGTTTCAGTGCGAGTGTCCCACCGGCTTTACAGGCCACCTGTGCC
AGTATGATGTCGACGAGTGCGCCTCCACACCTTGCAAAAACGGCGCCAAGTGCCTGGACGGCCCCAATAC
CTACACTTGTGTGTGCACCGAGGGCTACACCGGAACACACTGCGAGGTGGACATTGATGAGTGCGACCCC
GATCCATGTCACTACGGCAGCTGTAAAGACGGCGTGGCAACCTTCACATGCCTGTGCAGACCTGGCTATA
CTGGCCACCACTGCGAGACTAACATCAACGAGTGTAGCAGCCAGCCATGCAGGCACGGTGGAACCTGTCA
GGACAGAGACAATGCCTACCTGTGCTTCTGCCTGAAGGGCACCACCGGGCCTAACTGTGAAATCAACCTG
GACGACTGCGCAAGCAGCCCTTGCGATTCTGGCACTTGTCTGGATAAGATCGACGGCTATGAGTGTGCCT
GCGAGCCTGGATACACCGGCAGCATGTGCAACATCAATATCGATGAATGCGCTGGCAACCCATGTCACAA
TGGCGGGACCTGTGAAGATGGCATCAACGGCTTCACCTGTCGGTGCCCTGAGGGCTACCATGATCCTACC
TGTCTGTCCGAAGTGAACGAATGCAATAGCAACCCCTGCGTGCACGGCGCCTGCAGAGATAGCCTGAATG
GCTACAAGTGCGACTGCGATCCAGGCTGGTCCGGGACCAACTGCGATATCAACAACAACGAATGCGAGTC
TAACCCTTGCGTCAACGGTGGCACTTGCAAGGACATGACCAGCGGCTACGTGTGCACCTGTAGAGAGGGC
TTCTCTGGCCCCAACTGCCAGACCAATATTAACGAATGTGCTTCTAACCCCTGCCTGAACCAGGGCACCT
GTATCGATGATGTGGCCGGCTATAAGTGCAACTGTCTGCTGCCTTACACCGGGGCCACATGCGAAGTTGG
CGCGCCGGGCGGCGACAAGACCCACACCTGCCCCCCCTGCCCAGCTCCAGAACTGCTGGGAGGGCCTTCC
GTGTTCCTGTTCCCCCCCAAGCCCAAGGACACCCTGATGATCAGCAGGACCCCCGAGGTGACCTGCGTGG
TGGTGGCCGTGTCCCACGAGGACCCAGAGGTGAAGTTCAACTGGTACGTGGACGGCGTGGAGGTGCACAA
CGCCAAGACCAAGCCCAGAGAGGAGCAGTACAACAGCACCTACAGGGTGGTGTCCGTGCTGACCGTGCTG
CACCAGGACTGGCTGAACGGCAAAGAATACAAGTGCAAAGTCTCCAACAAGGCCCTGGCTGCCCCAATCG
AAAAGACAATCAGCAAGGCCAAGGGCCAGCCACGGGAGCCCCAGGTGTACACCCTGCCCCCCAGCCGGGA
GGAGATGACCAAGAACCAGGTGTCCCTGACCTGTCTGGTGAAGGGCTTCTACCCCAGCGATATCGCCGTG
GAGTGGGAGAGCAACGGCCAGCCCGAGAACAACTACAAGACCACCCCCCCAGTGCTGGACAGCGACGGCA
GCTTCTTCCTGTACAGCAAGCTGACCGTGGACAAGTCCAGGTGGCAGCAGGGCAACGTGTTCAGCTGCAG
CGTGATGCACGAGGCCCTGCACAACCACTACACCCAGAAGTCCCTGAGCCTGAGCCCCGGCGGCAGCGGT
CTTAATGATATTTTCGAGGCTCAGAAGATTGAGTGGCATGAACACCACCACCATCACCACTAAGGCCGGC
CTGTAGTCACTGGCACAACGCGTTACCCGGTAAGCCAATCGGGTATACACGGTCGTCATACTGCAGACAG
GGTTCTTCTACTTTGCAAGATAGTCTTGAGTAGTAAAATAAATAGATAGAGAAAATCAGCCTCGACTGTG
CCTTCTAGTTGCCAGCCATCTGTTGTTTGCCCCTCCCCCGTGCCTTCCTTGACCCTGGAAGGTGCCACTC
CCACTGTCCTTTCCTAATAAAATGAGGAAATTGCATCACAACACTCAACCCTATCTCGGTCTATTCTTTT
GATTTATAAGGGATTTTGCCGATTTCGGCCTATTGGTTAAAAAATGAGCTGATTTAACAAAAATTTAACG
CGAATTAATTCTGTGGAATGTGTGTCAGTTAGGGTGTGGAAAGTCCCCAGGCTCCCCAGCAGGCAGAAGT
ATGCAAAGCATGCATCTCAATTAGTCAGCAACCAGGTGTGGAAAGTCCCCAGGCTCCCCAGCAGGCAGAA
GTATGCAAAGCATGCATCTCAATTAGTCAGCAACCATAGTCCCGCCCCTAACTCCGCCCATCCCGCCCCT
AACTCCGCCCAGTTCCGCCCATTCTCCGCCCCATGGCTGACTAATTTTTTTTATTTATGCAGAGGCCGAG
GCCGCCTCTGCCTCTGAGCTATTCCAGAAGTAGTGAGGAGGCTTTTTTGGAGGCCTAGGCTTTTGCAAAA
AGCTCCCGGGAGCTTGTATATCCATTTTCGGATCTGATCAGCACGTGTTGACAATTAATCATCGGCATAG
TATATCGGCATAGTATAATACGACAAGGTGAGGAACTAAACCATGACCGAGTACAAGCCCACGGTGCGCC
TCGCCACCCGCGACGACGTCCCCAGGGCCGTACGCACCCTCGCCGCCGCGTTCGCCGACTACCCCGCCAC
GCGCCACACCGTCGATCCGGACCGCCACATCGAGCGGGTCACCGAGCTGCAAGAACTCTTCCTCACGCGC
GTCGGGCTCGACATCGGCAAGGTGTGGGTCGCGGACGACGGCGCCGCGGTGGCGGTCTGGACCACGCCGG
AGAGCGTCGAAGCGGGGGCGGTGTTCGCCGAGATCGGCCCGCGCATGGCCGAGTTGAGCGGTTCCCGGCT
GGCCGCGCAGCAACAGATGGAAGGCCTCCTGGCGCCGCACCGGCCCAAGGAGCCCGCGTGGTTCCTGGCC
ACCGTCGGCGTCTCGCCCGACCACCAGGGCAAGGGTCTGGGCAGCGCCGTCGTGCTCCCCGGAGTGGAGG
CGGCCGAGCGCGCCGGGGTGCCCGCCTTCCTGGAGACATCCGCGCCCCGCAACCTCCCCTTCTACGAGCG
GCTCGGCTTCACCGTCACCGCCGACGTCGAGGTGCCCGAAGGACCGCGCACCTGGTGCATGACCCGCAAG
CCCGGTGCCTGACACGTGCTACGAGATTTCGATTCCACCGCCGCCTTCTATGAAAGGTTGGGCTTCGGAA
TCGTTTTCCGGGACGCCGGCTGGATGATCCTCCAGCGCGGGGATCTCATGCTGGAGTTCTTCGCCCACCC
CAACTTGTTTATTGCAGCTTATAATGGTTACAAATAAAGCAATAGCATCACAAATTTCACAAATAAAGCA
TTTTTTTCACTGCATTCTAGTTGTGGTTTGTCCAAACTCATCAATGTATCTTATCATGTCTGTATACCGT
CGACCTCTAGCTAGAGCTTGGCGTAATCATGGTCATTACCAATGCTTAATCAGTGAGGCACCTATCTCAG
CGATCTGTCTATTTCGTTCATCCATAGTTGCCTGACTCCCCGTCGTGTAGATAACTACGATACGGGAGGG
CTTACCATCTGGCCCCAGCGCTGCGATGATACCGCGAGAACCACGCTCACCGGCTCCGGATTTATCAGCA
ATAAACCAGCCAGCCGGAAGGGCCGAGCGCAGAAGTGGTCCTGCAACTTTATCCGCCTCCATCCAGTCTA
TTAATTGTTGCCGGGAAGCTAGAGTAAGTAGTTCGCCAGTTAATAGTTTGCGCAACGTTGTTGCCATCGC
TACAGGCATCGTGGTGTCACGCTCGTCGTTTGGTATGGCTTCATTCAGCTCCGGTTCCCAACGATCAAGG
CGAGTTACATGATCCCCCATGTTGTGCAAAAAAGCGGTTAGCTCCTTCGGTCCTCCGATCGTTGTCAGAA
GTAAGTTGGCCGCAGTGTTATCACTCATGGTTATGGCAGCACTGCATAATTCTCTTACTGTCATGCCATC
CGTAAGATGCTTTTCTGTGACTGGTGAGTACTCAACCAAGTCATTCTGAGAATAGTGTATGCGGCGACCG
AGTTGCTCTTGCCCGGCGTCAATACGGGATAATACCGCGCCACATAGCAGAACTTTAAAAGTGCTCATCA
TTGGAAAACGTTCTTCGGGGCGAAAACTCTCAAGGATCTTACCGCTGTTGAGATCCAGTTCGATGTAACC
CACTCGTGCACCCAACTGATCTTCAGCATCTTTTACTTTCACCAGCGTTTCTGGGTGAGCAAAAACAGGA
AGGCAAAATGCCGCAAAAAAGGGAATAAGGGCGACACGGAAATGTTGAATACTCATATTCTTCCTT
Features (pLannotate 1.2.2; 21 found; start..end, strand, type, name):
    119..143     -  CDS            KanR (fragment): aminoglycoside phosphotransferase; aph(3')-Ia; confers resistance to kanamycin
    254..842     +  rep_origin     ori: high-copy-number ColE1/pMB1/pBR322/pUC origin of replication
   1067..1084    +  terminator     rrnB T2 terminator (fragment): transcription terminator T2 from the E. coli rrnB gene
   1109..1128    -  CDS            lacZα (fragment): LacZα fragment of β-galactosidase; lacZ fragment
   1584..1600    +  protein_bind   lac operator: The lac repressor binds to the lac operator to inhibit transcription in E. coli. This inhibition can be relieved by adding lactose or isopropyl-β-D-thiogalactopyranoside (IPTG). lac repressor encoded by lacI
   1843..2146    +  enhancer       CMV enhancer: human cytomegalovirus immediate early enhancer
   2147..2350    +  promoter       CMV promoter: human cytomegalovirus (CMV) immediate early promoter
   2486..2529    +  intron         CMV intron (fragment): modified intron A from human cytomegalovirus
   2581..2599    +  promoter       SP6 promoter: promoter for bacteriophage SP6 RNA polymerase
   2603..2640    +  CDS            IgH signal sequence (fragment): signal sequence from the mouse immunoglobulin heavy chain variable region
   2710..4005    +  CDS            NOTCH1 (fragment): NOTC1_HUMAN - Also known as TAN1. Experimental evidence at protein level: Swiss-Prot protein existence level 1. Functions as a receptor for membrane-bound ligands Jagged-1 (JAG1), Jagged-2 (JAG2) and Delta-1 (DLL1) to regulate cell-fate determination. Upon ligand activation through the released notch intracellular domain (NICD) it forms a transcriptional activator complex with RBPJ/RBPSUH and activates genes of the enhancer of split locus. Affects the implementation of differentiation, proliferation and apoptotic programs. Involved in angiogenesis; negatively regulates endothelial cell prolife
   5194..5871    +  CDS            IGHG1 (fragment): IGHG1_HUMAN - Experimental evidence at protein level: Swiss-Prot protein existence level 1. Constant region of immunoglobulin heavy chains. Immunoglobulins, also known as antibodies, are membrane-bound or secreted glycoproteins produced by B lymphocytes. In the recognition phase of humoral immunity, the membrane-bound immunoglobulins serve as receptors which, upon binding of a specific antigen, trigger the clonal expansion and differentiation of B lymphocytes into immunoglobulins- secreting plasma cells. Secreted immunoglobulins mediate the effector phase of humoral immunity, which results in
   6086..6197    +  polyA_signal   bGH poly(A) signal: bovine growth hormone polyadenylation signal
   6198..6306    +  rep_origin     f1 ori (fragment): f1 bacteriophage origin of replication; arrow indicates direction of (+) strand synthesis
   6320..6649    +  promoter       SV40 promoter: SV40 enhancer and early promoter
   6697..6744    +  promoter       EM7 promoter: synthetic bacterial promoter&nbsp
   6763..7362    +  CDS            PuroR (fragment): puromycin N-acetyltransferase; pac from Streptomyces; confers resistance to puromycin
   7372..7497    +  CDS            ble (fragment): BLE_KLEPN - Experimental evidence at protein level: Swiss-Prot protein existence level 1. Binding protein with a strong affinity to the bleomycin family of antibiotics. Binds to CL990; an antimitotic-antibiotic compound. From Klebsiella pneumoniae.
   7492..7613    +  polyA_signal   SV40 poly(A) signal: SV40 polyadenylation signal
   7666..8526    -  CDS            AmpR: β-lactamase; bla; confers resistance to ampicillin, carbenicillin, and related antibiotics
   8529..89      -  promoter       AmpR promoter (fragment) (across the origin): bla
