[The description below was written by a language model from this plasmid's Addgene catalogue record and pLannotate feature annotations shown in this document.]
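Description:
pD649-HAsp-NOTCH1(Trunc2)-Fc(DAPA)-AviTag-6xHis is a mammalian expression plasmid of about 8.5 kb, built on the pD649 backbone, for producing a secreted, Fc-fused fragment of the human NOTCH1 extracellular domain. In bacteria it replicates from a high-copy ColE1/pUC-type origin and is selected with ampicillin through a β-lactamase gene. The annotation also detects short remnants of KanR, lacZα, an rrnB terminator and an f1 origin, which are fragments rather than functional parts. A separate cassette places a puromycin N-acetyltransferase coding sequence under SV40 early and EM7 promoters, followed by a short ble fragment and an SV40 polyadenylation signal. This could in principle support puromycin selection in mammalian cells, although the record does not describe such use.

The expression unit is driven by the CMV immediate-early enhancer and promoter, followed by a fragment of CMV intron A. An SP6 promoter sits just upstream of the open reading frame. The coding region begins with a heterologous signal peptide: the plasmid name calls it HAsp, while the annotation software matched part of it to an IgH signal sequence. Next comes a 2,430 bp partial NOTCH1 ectodomain insert ("Trunc2") cloned between retained NotI and AscI sites, of which the feature table annotates only a portion as NOTCH1. This is fused at its C terminus to a human IgG1 Fc carrying the D265A and P329A (DAPA) substitutions, which are generally used to reduce Fc effector interactions. An AviTag for site-specific biotinylation and a 6xHis tag for affinity purification follow, and the unit ends with a bGH polyadenylation signal. The construct belongs to a collection made for mapping interactions among human cell-surface proteins. The depositor notes that some plasmids in the collection may carry an IS4-like transposase insertion upstream of the CMV promoter.
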