Addgene plasmid #156983: pD649-HAsp-NOTCH1(Trunc2)-Fc(DAPA)-AviTag-6xHis
Purpose: Mammalian expression of cell-surface protein partial extracellular domain fused to Fc(DAPA)-Avi-6xHis. Protein is secreted from cells.
Depositing lab: Chris Garcia. Depositing organization: Stanford University. Publication: A Human IgSF Cell-Surface Interactome Reveals a Complex Network of Protein-Protein Interactions. Wojtowicz WM, Vielmetter J, Fernandes RA, Siepe DH, Eastman CL, Chisholm GB, Cox S, Klock H, Anderson PW, Rue SM, Miller JJ, Glaser SM, Bragstad ML, Vance J, Lam AW, Lesley SA, Zinn K, Garcia KC. Cell. 2020 Aug 20;182(4):1027-1043.e17. doi: 10.1016/j.cell.2020.07.025. PubMed 32822567.
Backbone
  Vector backbone: pD649
  Backbone size w/o insert (bp): 6106
  Vector type: Mammalian Expression
Growth in bacteria
  Bacterial resistance: Ampicillin, 100 μg/mL
  Growth temperature: 37°C
  Growth strain: DH5alpha
  Copy number: High Copy
Gene/Insert
  Gene/Insert name: NOTCH1 (alt name: NOTC1)
  Species: H. sapiens (human)
  Insert size (bp): 2430
  Mutation: Fc region of human IgG contains D265A and P329A mutations (DAPA)
  Entrez Gene: NOTCH1 (a.k.a. AOS5, AOVD1, TAN1, hN1)
  Promoter: CMV/SP6
  Tag / fusion protein: Fc(DAPA)-AviTag-6xHis (C terminal on backbone)
  Cloning method: Restriction Enzyme; 5′ cloning site GCGGCCGC (not destroyed); 3′ cloning site GGCGCGCC (not destroyed)
  Sequencing primers: 5′ ATTTAGGTGACACTATAG; 3′ CACGTACCAGTTGAACTTCACC
Resource information
  A portion of this plasmid was derived from a plasmid made by: synthesis by ThermoFisher
Terms and licenses: Academic/Nonprofit Terms; Industry Terms: Not Available to Industry
Depositor comments: Some plasmids in this collection may have an IS4-like element ISVsa5 family transposase upstream of the CMV promoter.
How to cite: pD649-HAsp-NOTCH1(Trunc2)-Fc(DAPA)-AviTag-6xHis was a gift from Chris Garcia (Addgene plasmid # 156983 ; http://n2t.net/addgene:156983 ; RRID:Addgene_156983)
