>Addgene plasmid #156983 | pD649-HAsp-NOTCH1(Trunc2)-Fc(DAPA)-AviTag-6xHis | depositor partial sequence | sequence record 303076 | insert (extracellular domain truncation)
GCAAGAGGACCTAGATGTTCTCAACCTGGCGAGACATGCCTGAACGGCGGAAAGTGTGAAGCCGCCAATG
GAACCGAAGCCTGTGTGTGTGGCGGAGCCTTTGTGGGCCCTAGATGTCAAGACCCCAATCCTTGTCTGAG
CACCCCTTGCAAGAATGCCGGCACCTGTCACGTGGTGGATAGAAGAGGCGTGGCCGATTACGCCTGTAGC
TGTGCCCTTGGCTTTAGCGGCCCTCTGTGTCTGACACCTCTGGACAACGCCTGCCTGACAAACCCCTGTA
GAAACGGCGGCACATGCGATCTGCTGACCCTGACCGAGTACAAGTGCAGATGTCCTCCTGGATGGTCCGG
CAAGAGCTGTCAGCAAGCCGATCCTTGTGCCAGCAATCCTTGCGCCAATGGCGGCCAGTGTCTGCCTTTT
GAGGCCAGCTACATCTGCCACTGTCCTCCAAGCTTTCACGGCCCTACCTGCAGACAGGATGTGAACGAGT
GTGGCCAGAAACCTGGCCTGTGTAGACATGGCGGAACCTGCCACAACGAAGTGGGCAGCTACAGATGCGT
GTGCAGAGCCACTCACACCGGACCTAATTGCGAGAGGCCTTACGTGCCATGCAGCCCATCACCTTGTCAG
AACGGCGGGACTTGTAGACCTACCGGCGACGTGACACACGAGTGTGCTTGTCTGCCTGGCTTCACCGGCC
AGAACTGCGAGGAAAACATCGACGACTGCCCCGGCAACAACTGCAAAAATGGCGGAGCATGTGTGGACGG
CGTGAACACCTACAACTGTAGATGCCCTCCAGAGTGGACAGGCCAGTACTGCACAGAGGATGTGGATGAG
TGCCAGCTGATGCCCAATGCCTGCCAGAATGGCGGCACTTGCCATAATACCCACGGCGGCTACAACTGCG
TGTGTGTGAATGGATGGACCGGCGAGGACTGCTCCGAGAACATCGATGATTGTGCCTCCGCCGCCTGTTT
CCACGGCGCCACATGTCATGATAGAGTGGCCAGCTTCTACTGCGAGTGCCCTCACGGAAGAACAGGCCTG
CTGTGTCACCTGAACGACGCCTGCATCAGCAATCCCTGCAACGAGGGCAGCAACTGCGACACCAATCCTG
TGAACGGCAAGGCCATCTGTACATGCCCTAGCGGCTATACAGGACCTGCCTGTAGTCAGGACGTGGACGA
ATGTTCTCTGGGCGCCAATCCATGCGAGCACGCCGGCAAATGTATCAACACCCTGGGCAGCTTCGAGTGC
CAGTGCCTGCAAGGATATACAGGCCCCAGATGCGAGATCGATGTGAATGAATGCGTCAGCAACCCTTGCC
AGAACGATGCCACCTGTCTGGACCAGATCGGCGAGTTCCAGTGCATCTGTATGCCTGGCTATGAGGGCGT
GCACTGCGAAGTGAATACCGACGAATGCGCCAGCTCTCCCTGCCTGCACAATGGCAGATGCCTGGACAAG
ATCAATGAGTTTCAGTGCGAGTGTCCCACCGGCTTTACAGGCCACCTGTGCCAGTATGATGTCGACGAGT
GCGCCTCCACACCTTGCAAAAACGGCGCCAAGTGCCTGGACGGCCCCAATACCTACACTTGTGTGTGCAC
CGAGGGCTACACCGGAACACACTGCGAGGTGGACATTGATGAGTGCGACCCCGATCCATGTCACTACGGC
AGCTGTAAAGACGGCGTGGCAACCTTCACATGCCTGTGCAGACCTGGCTATACTGGCCACCACTGCGAGA
CTAACATCAACGAGTGTAGCAGCCAGCCATGCAGGCACGGTGGAACCTGTCAGGACAGAGACAATGCCTA
CCTGTGCTTCTGCCTGAAGGGCACCACCGGGCCTAACTGTGAAATCAACCTGGACGACTGCGCAAGCAGC
CCTTGCGATTCTGGCACTTGTCTGGATAAGATCGACGGCTATGAGTGTGCCTGCGAGCCTGGATACACCG
GCAGCATGTGCAACATCAATATCGATGAATGCGCTGGCAACCCATGTCACAATGGCGGGACCTGTGAAGA
TGGCATCAACGGCTTCACCTGTCGGTGCCCTGAGGGCTACCATGATCCTACCTGTCTGTCCGAAGTGAAC
GAATGCAATAGCAACCCCTGCGTGCACGGCGCCTGCAGAGATAGCCTGAATGGCTACAAGTGCGACTGCG
ATCCAGGCTGGTCCGGGACCAACTGCGATATCAACAACAACGAATGCGAGTCTAACCCTTGCGTCAACGG
TGGCACTTGCAAGGACATGACCAGCGGCTACGTGTGCACCTGTAGAGAGGGCTTCTCTGGCCCCAACTGC
CAGACCAATATTAACGAATGTGCTTCTAACCCCTGCCTGAACCAGGGCACCTGTATCGATGATGTGGCCG
GCTATAAGTGCAACTGTCTGCTGCCTTACACCGGGGCCACATGCGAAGTT
